>Addgene plasmid #131962 | pDONR221_SLC1A4 | addgene full sequence | sequence record 260110 | Addgene NGS Result
CTTTCCTGCGTTATCCCCTGATTCTGTGGATAACCGTATTACCGCCTTTGAGTGAGCTGATACCGCTCGC
CGCAGCCGAACGACCGAGCGCAGCGAGTCAGTGAGCGAGGAAGCGGAAGAGCGCCCAATACGCAAACCGC
CTCTCCCCGCGCGTTGGCCGATTCATTAATGCAGCTGGCACGACAGGTTTCCCGACTGGAAAGCGGGCAG
TGAGCGCAACGCAATTAATACGCGTACCGCTAGCCAGGAAGAGTTTGTAGAAACGCAAAAAGGCCATCCG
TCAGGATGGCCTTCTGCTTAGTTTGATGCCTGGCAGTTTATGGCGGGCGTCCTGCCCGCCACCCTCCGGG
CCGTTGCTTCACAACGTTCAAATCCGCTCCCGGCGGATTTGTCCTACTCAGGAGAGCGTTCACCGACAAA
CAACAGATAAAACGAAAGGCCCAGTCTTCCGACTGAGCCTTTCGTTTTATTTGATGCCTGGCAGTTCCCT
ACTCTCGCGTTAACGCTAGCATGGATGTTTTCCCAGTCACGACGTTGTAAAACGACGGCCAGTCTTAAGC
TCGGGCCCCAAATAATGATTTTATTTTGACTGATAGTGACCTGTTCGTTGCAACACATTGATGAGCAATG
CTTTTTTATAATGCCAACTTTGTACAAAAAAGCAGGCTCCACCATGGAGAAGAGCAACGAGACAAATGGC
TACCTGGACTCCGCCCAGGCAGGACCTGCAGCAGGACCAGGAGCACCTGGCACCGCCGCCGGCAGGGCCC
GGAGATGCGCCGGCTTCCTGAGGCGCCAGGCCCTGGTGCTGCTGACCGTGAGCGGCGTGCTGGCAGGAGC
AGGACTGGGAGCCGCCCTGAGGGGCCTGTCCCTGTCTCGCACACAGGTGACCTACCTGGCCTTTCCCGGG
GAGATGTTGCTCAGAATGCTGAGAATGATCATCCTGCCACTGGTGGTGTGCTCTCTGGTGAGCGGAGCAG
CCAGCCTGGACGCCTCCTGTCTGGGCCGCCTGGGAGGAATCGCAGTGGCATATTTCGGCCTGACCACACT
GAGCGCCTCCGCCCTGGCAGTGGCCCTGGCCTTTATCATCAAGCCAGGAAGCGGAGCACAGACACTGCAG
AGCTCCGACCTGGGACTGGAGGATTCCGGACCACCTCCAGTGCCAAAGGAGACCGTGGACTCCTTCCTGG
ATCTGGCCCGGAACCTGTTTCCTTCTAATCTGGTGGTGGCCGCCTTCAGAACATACGCCACCGATTATAA
GGTGGTGACCCAGAACTCTAGCTCCGGCAATGTGACACACGAGAAGATCCCTATCGGCACCGAGATCGAG
GGCATGAACATCCTGGGACTGGTGCTGTTCGCACTGGTGCTGGGAGTGGCCCTGAAGAAGCTGGGAAGCG
AGGGAGAGGACCTGATCCGGTTCTTTAACTCTCTGAATGAGGCCACAATGGTGCTGGTGAGCTGGATCAT
GTGGTACGTGCCTGTGGGCATCATGTTCCTGGTGGGCTCCAAGATCGTGGAGATGAAGGATATCATCGTG
CTGGTGACCTCCCTGGGCAAGTACATCTTTGCCTCTATCCTGGGCCACGTGATCCACGGCGGCATCGTGC
TGCCACTGATCTATTTCGTGTTTACACGGAAGAATCCCTTCAGATTTCTGCTGGGACTGCTGGCACCTTT
CGCCACAGCCTTTGCCACCTGCTCTAGCTCCGCCACCCTGCCATCTATGATGAAGTGTATCGAGGAGAAC
AATGGCGTGGACAAGAGGATCTCCCGCTTCATCCTGCCCATCGGCGCCACAGTGAACATGGATGGAGCAG
CAATCTTCCAGTGCGTGGCAGCCGTGTTTATCGCCCAGCTGAACAATGTGGAGCTGAATGCCGGCCAGAT
CTTTACCATCCTGGTGACAGCCACCGCCTCTAGCGTGGGAGCAGCAGGAGTGCCAGCAGGAGGCGTGCTG
ACAATCGCCATCATCCTGGAGGCAATCGGACTGCCTACCCACGACCTGCCACTGATCCTGGCCGTGGACT
GGATCGTGGATAGGACCACAACCGTGGTGAACGTGGAGGGCGATGCACTGGGAGCAGGCATCCTGCACCA
CCTGAATCAGAAGGCCACCAAGAAGGGCGAGCAGGAGCTGGCCGAGGTGAAGGTGGAGGCCATCCCAAAC
TGTAAGTCTGAGGAGGAGACAAGCCCCCTGGTGACCCACCAGAATCCAGCAGGACCAGTGGCAAGCGCCC
CAGAGCTGGAGTCCAAGGAGTCTGTGCTGGACCCAGCTTTCTTGTACAAAGTTGGCATTATAAGAAAGCA
TTGCTTATCAATTTGTTGCAACGAACAGGTCACTATCAGTCAAAATAAAATCATTATTTGCCATCCAGCT
GATATCCCCTATAGTGAGTCGTATTACATGGTCATAGCTGTTTCCTGGCAGCTCTGGCCCGTGTCTCAAA
ATCTCTGATGTTACATTGCACAAGATAAAAATATATCATCATGAACAATAAAACTGTCTGCTTACATAAA
CAGTAATACAAGGGGTGTTATGAGCCATATTCAACGGGAAACGTCGAGGCCGCGATTAAATTCCAACATG
GATGCTGATTTATATGGGTATAAATGGGCTCGCGATAATGTCGGGCAATCAGGTGCGACAATCTATCGCT
TGTATGGGAAGCCCGATGCGCCAGAGTTGTTTCTGAAACATGGCAAAGGTAGCGTTGCCAATGATGTTAC
AGATGAGATGGTCAGACTAAACTGGCTGACGGAATTTATGCCTCTTCCGACCATCAAGCATTTTATCCGT
ACTCCTGATGATGCATGGTTACTCACCACTGCGATCCCCGGAAAAACAGCATTCCAGGTATTAGAAGAAT
ATCCTGATTCAGGTGAAAATATTGTTGATGCGCTGGCAGTGTTCCTGCGCCGGTTGCATTCGATTCCTGT
TTGTAATTGTCCTTTTAACAGCGATCGCGTATTTCGTCTCGCTCAGGCGCAATCACGAATGAATAACGGT
TTGGTTGATGCGAGTGATTTTGATGACGAGCGTAATGGCTGGCCTGTTGAACAAGTCTGGAAAGAAATGC
ATAAACTTTTGCCATTCTCACCGGATTCAGTCGTCACTCATGGTGATTTCTCACTTGATAACCTTATTTT
TGACGAGGGGAAATTAATAGGTTGTATTGATGTTGGACGAGTCGGAATCGCAGACCGATACCAGGATCTT
GCCATCCTATGGAACTGCCTCGGTGAGTTTTCTCCTTCATTACAGAAACGGCTTTTTCAAAAATATGGTA
TTGATAATCCTGATATGAATAAATTGCAGTTTCATTTGATGCTCGATGAGTTTTTCTAATCAGAATTGGT
TAATTGGTTGTAACACTGGCAGAGCATTACGCTGACTTGACGGGACGGCGCAAGCTCATGACCAAAATCC
CTTAACGTGAGTTACGCGTCGTTCCACTGAGCGTCAGACCCCGTAGAAAAGATCAAAGGATCTTCTTGAG
ATCCTTTTTTTCTGCGCGTAATCTGCTGCTTGCAAACAAAAAAACCACCGCTACCAGCGGTGGTTTGTTT
GCCGGATCAAGAGCTACCAACTCTTTTTCCGAAGGTAACTGGCTTCAGCAGAGCGCAGATACCAAATACT
GTTCTTCTAGTGTAGCCGTAGTTAGGCCACCACTTCAAGAACTCTGTAGCACCGCCTACATACCTCGCTC
TGCTAATCCTGTTACCAGTGGCTGCTGCCAGTGGCGATAAGTCGTGTCTTACCGGGTTGGACTCAAGACG
ATAGTTACCGGATAAGGCGCAGCGGTCGGGCTGAACGGGGGGTTCGTGCACACAGCCCAGCTTGGAGCGA
ACGACCTACACCGAACTGAGATACCTACAGCGTGAGCTATGAGAAAGCGCCACGCTTCCCGAAGGGAGAA
AGGCGGACAGGTATCCGGTAAGCGGCAGGGTCGGAACAGGAGAGCGCACGAGGGAGCTTCCAGGGGGAAA
CGCCTGGTATCTTTATAGTCCTGTCGGGTTTCGCCACCTCTGACTTGAGCGTCGATTTTTGTGATGCTCG
TCAGGGGGGCGGAGCCTATGGAAAAACGCCAGCAACGCGGCCTTTTTACGGTTCCTGGCCTTTTGCTGGC
CTTTTGCTCACATGTT
Features (pLannotate 1.2.2; 10 found; start..end, strand, type, name):
    121..213     +  CDS            lacI (fragment): lac repressor; lacI; The lac repressor binds to the lac operator to inhibit transcription in E. coli. This inhibition can be relieved by adding lactose or isopropyl-β-D-thiogalactopyranoside (IPTG).
    268..295     -  terminator     rrnB T2 terminator: transcription terminator T2 from the E. coli rrnB gene
    427..470     +  terminator     rrnB T1 terminator: Escherichia coli rrnB; transcription terminator T1 from the E. coli rrnB gene
    517..553     -  CDS            lacZα (fragment): LacZα fragment of β-galactosidase; lacZ fragment
    569..668     +  protein_bind   attL1: mutant version of attL; recombination site for the Gateway® LR reaction LR Clonase™
    674..2269    +  CDS            SLC1A4: SATT_HUMAN - Also known as ASCT1, SATT. Experimental evidence at protein level: Swiss-Prot protein existence level 1. Transporter for alanine, serine, cysteine, and threonine. Exhibits sodium dependence. From Homo sapiens (Human).
   2271..2370    -  protein_bind   attL2: mutant version of attL; recombination site for the Gateway® LR reaction LR Clonase™
   2388..2406    -  promoter       T7 promoter: promoter for bacteriophage T7 RNA polymerase
   2540..3349    +  CDS            KanR: aminoglycoside phosphotransferase; aph(3')-Ia; confers resistance to kanamycin in bacteria or G418 (Geneticin®) in eukaryotes
   3496..4084    +  rep_origin     ori: high-copy-number ColE1/pMB1/pBR322/pUC origin of replication
