[The description below was written by a language model from this plasmid's Addgene catalogue record and pLannotate feature annotations shown in this document.]
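Description:
pDONR221_SLC1A4 is a Gateway entry clone built on the pDONR221 backbone (Thermo Fisher Scientific) and carries a codon-optimized open reading frame for human SLC1A4, also known as ASCT1 or SATT. This gene encodes a sodium-dependent transporter for alanine, serine, cysteine and threonine. The sequenced plasmid is about 4.1 kb. It is propagated in E. coli from a high-copy ColE1/pUC-type origin and selected with kanamycin through the aph(3')-Ia aminoglycoside phosphotransferase gene.

The 1,596 bp SLC1A4 coding sequence sits between attL1 and attL2, the recombination sites recognised in the Gateway LR reaction. This allows the ORF to be moved directionally and in frame into any attR-containing destination vector. Upstream of attL1 are the rrnB T1 and T2 transcription terminators, which insulate the insert from read-through transcription originating in the backbone. Short lacI and lacZα fragments are also annotated there and appear to be backbone remnants rather than functional genes. A T7 promoter lies beyond attL2 in the reverse orientation, pointing back toward the insert. No tags, reporters or eukaryotic regulatory elements are annotated.

Although the catalogue lists the vector type as mammalian expression, the feature table shows no mammalian promoter or polyadenylation signal, so the plasmid serves as a shuttle rather than an expression construct. Expression depends on the destination vector chosen. It belongs to a consortium collection of solute carrier clones intended for subcloning into custom expression vectors to study SLC transporters in a drug-discovery context.
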