Addgene plasmid #131962: pDONR221_SLC1A4
Purpose: Gateway entry clone with codon-optimized ORF sequence for subcloning into custom expression vectors
Depositing lab: RESOLUTE Consortium & Giulio Superti-Furga. Depositing organization: CeMM Research Center for Molecular Medicine. Publication: The RESOLUTE consortium: unlocking SLC transporters for drug discovery. Superti-Furga G, Lackner D, Wiedmer T, Ingles-Prieto A, Barbosa B, Girardi E, Goldmann U, Gurtl B, Klavins K, Klimek C, Lindinger S, Lineiro-Retes E, Muller AC, Onstein S, Redinger G, Reil D, Sedlyarov V, Wolf G, Crawford M, Everley R, ... Steppan CM. Nat Rev Drug Discov. 2020 Jul;19(7):429-430. doi: 10.1038/d41573-020-00056-6. PubMed 32265506.
Backbone
  Vector backbone: pDONR221
  Backbone manufacturer: Thermo Fisher Scientific
  Backbone size w/o insert (bp): 2550
  Vector type: Mammalian Expression
Growth in bacteria
  Bacterial resistance: Kanamycin, 50 μg/mL
  Growth temperature: 37°C
  Growth strain: Stbl3
  Copy number: High Copy
Gene/Insert
  Gene/Insert name: SLC1A4 (alt name: SATT, ASCT1)
  Species: H. sapiens (human)
  Insert size (bp): 1596
  Entrez Gene: SLC1A4 (a.k.a. ASCT1, SATT, SPATCCM)
  Cloning method: Gateway Cloning
  Sequencing primers: 5′ M13-fwd; 3′ M13-rev
Terms and licenses: Academic/Nonprofit Terms; Industry Terms
Depositor comments: For more information on the full Resolute plasmid collection, please see www.addgene.org/depositor-collections/re-solute/. Please provide your feedback on this plasmid to the RESOLUTE consortium by filling out their RESOLUTE repository feedback form: https://forms.office.com/Pages/ResponsePage.aspx?id=0e05yklzmkS7rjFGQL4N7z4feCLQvEJAmVcOCM_u885UN1JJRko0Ukg4TVQwNTZLOUxPQVJWT1NHUCQlQCN0PWcu
How to cite: pDONR221_SLC1A4 was a gift from RESOLUTE Consortium & Giulio Superti-Furga (Addgene plasmid # 131962 ; http://n2t.net/addgene:131962 ; RRID:Addgene_131962)
