>Addgene plasmid #131962 | pDONR221_SLC1A4 | depositor partial sequence | sequence record 253324 | Codon-optimized ORF of SLC1A4
ATGGAGAAGAGCAACGAGACAAATGGCTACCTGGACTCCGCCCAGGCAGGACCTGCAGCAGGACCAGGAG
CACCTGGCACCGCCGCCGGCAGGGCCCGGAGATGCGCCGGCTTCCTGAGGCGCCAGGCCCTGGTGCTGCT
GACCGTGAGCGGCGTGCTGGCAGGAGCAGGACTGGGAGCCGCCCTGAGGGGCCTGTCCCTGTCTCGCACA
CAGGTGACCTACCTGGCCTTTCCCGGGGAGATGTTGCTCAGAATGCTGAGAATGATCATCCTGCCACTGG
TGGTGTGCTCTCTGGTGAGCGGAGCAGCCAGCCTGGACGCCTCCTGTCTGGGCCGCCTGGGAGGAATCGC
AGTGGCATATTTCGGCCTGACCACACTGAGCGCCTCCGCCCTGGCAGTGGCCCTGGCCTTTATCATCAAG
CCAGGAAGCGGAGCACAGACACTGCAGAGCTCCGACCTGGGACTGGAGGATTCCGGACCACCTCCAGTGC
CAAAGGAGACCGTGGACTCCTTCCTGGATCTGGCCCGGAACCTGTTTCCTTCTAATCTGGTGGTGGCCGC
CTTCAGAACATACGCCACCGATTATAAGGTGGTGACCCAGAACTCTAGCTCCGGCAATGTGACACACGAG
AAGATCCCTATCGGCACCGAGATCGAGGGCATGAACATCCTGGGACTGGTGCTGTTCGCACTGGTGCTGG
GAGTGGCCCTGAAGAAGCTGGGAAGCGAGGGAGAGGACCTGATCCGGTTCTTTAACTCTCTGAATGAGGC
CACAATGGTGCTGGTGAGCTGGATCATGTGGTACGTGCCTGTGGGCATCATGTTCCTGGTGGGCTCCAAG
ATCGTGGAGATGAAGGATATCATCGTGCTGGTGACCTCCCTGGGCAAGTACATCTTTGCCTCTATCCTGG
GCCACGTGATCCACGGCGGCATCGTGCTGCCACTGATCTATTTCGTGTTTACACGGAAGAATCCCTTCAG
ATTTCTGCTGGGACTGCTGGCACCTTTCGCCACAGCCTTTGCCACCTGCTCTAGCTCCGCCACCCTGCCA
TCTATGATGAAGTGTATCGAGGAGAACAATGGCGTGGACAAGAGGATCTCCCGCTTCATCCTGCCCATCG
GCGCCACAGTGAACATGGATGGAGCAGCAATCTTCCAGTGCGTGGCAGCCGTGTTTATCGCCCAGCTGAA
CAATGTGGAGCTGAATGCCGGCCAGATCTTTACCATCCTGGTGACAGCCACCGCCTCTAGCGTGGGAGCA
GCAGGAGTGCCAGCAGGAGGCGTGCTGACAATCGCCATCATCCTGGAGGCAATCGGACTGCCTACCCACG
ACCTGCCACTGATCCTGGCCGTGGACTGGATCGTGGATAGGACCACAACCGTGGTGAACGTGGAGGGCGA
TGCACTGGGAGCAGGCATCCTGCACCACCTGAATCAGAAGGCCACCAAGAAGGGCGAGCAGGAGCTGGCC
GAGGTGAAGGTGGAGGCCATCCCAAACTGTAAGTCTGAGGAGGAGACAAGCCCCCTGGTGACCCACCAGA
ATCCAGCAGGACCAGTGGCAAGCGCCCCAGAGCTGGAGTCCAAGGAGTCTGTGCTG
